Addgene plasmid #40955: pCMV5-Flag-mEPLIN alpha
Depositing lab: Elizabeth Luna & Scott Maul. Publication: Characterization of mouse epithelial protein lost in neoplasm (EPLIN) and comparison of mammalian and zebrafish EPLIN. Maul RS, Sachi Gerbin C, Chang DD. Gene. 2001 Jan 10;262(1-2):155-60. 10.1016/S0378-1119(00)00540-0 PubMed 11179679.
Backbone
  Vector backbone: pCMV5-Flag
  Vector type: Mammalian Expression
Growth in bacteria
  Bacterial resistance: Ampicillin, 100 μg/mL
  Growth temperature: 37°C
  Growth strain: JM109
  Copy number: Unknown
Gene/Insert
  Gene/Insert name: EPLIN alpha
  Species: M. musculus (mouse)
  Insert size (bp): 1782
  Entrez Gene: Lima1 (a.k.a. Eplin)
  Tag / fusion protein: Flag (N terminal on insert)
  Cloning method: Unknown
  Sequencing primers: 5′ unknown; 3′ unknown
Resource information
  A portion of this plasmid was derived from a plasmid made by: Raymond S. Maul
Terms and licenses: Academic/Nonprofit Terms; Industry Terms: Not Available to Industry
How to cite: pCMV5-Flag-mEPLIN alpha was a gift from Elizabeth Luna & Scott Maul (Addgene plasmid # 40955 ; http://n2t.net/addgene:40955 ; RRID:Addgene_40955)
