[The description below was written by a language model from this plasmid's Addgene catalogue record.]
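Description:
pCMV5-Flag-mEPLIN alpha is a mammalian expression plasmid built on the pCMV5-Flag backbone and carrying the mouse cDNA for the alpha isoform of EPLIN (epithelial protein lost in neoplasm), the product of the Lima1 gene. The insert is recorded as 1782 bp and is fused to a Flag epitope at its N terminus, so the expressed protein can be detected or immunoprecipitated with anti-Flag antibodies without needing an EPLIN-specific reagent. The plasmid is propagated in E. coli under ampicillin selection; its copy number is listed as unknown, and the record does not name the origin of replication.

The record gives no feature table, and the promoter is not explicitly stated. The backbone name indicates a CMV-family vector, in which a cytomegalovirus immediate-early promoter normally drives strong constitutive transcription in transfected mammalian cells, but this is inferred from the name rather than documented. No mammalian selection marker is listed, and the cloning method and junctions are recorded as unknown.

EPLIN is generally known as a LIM-domain, actin-associated cytoskeletal protein, and the alpha isoform is the shorter of the two described forms. The associated publication concerns the characterisation of mouse EPLIN and its comparison with other mammalian and zebrafish orthologues. This construct therefore suits transient expression of tagged mouse EPLIN alpha in cultured cells, for example to examine its expression, localisation or binding partners. The record does not specify particular applications.
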