>Addgene plasmid #40955 | pCMV5-Flag-mEPLIN alpha | addgene partial sequence | sequence record 56155 | CMV-F 5'-CGCAAATGGGCGGTAGGCGTG-3'
TAGCAGAGCTCGTTTAGTGAACCGTCAGAATTGCCACCATGGACTACAAGGACGACGATGACAAGAATTC
TGCAGGATCCAAAATGGAAAACTGTCTGGGAGATTCCAGGCATGAAGCAGAGAAGCCAGAGACGAGCGAA
AACACAGAAACTTCAGGCAAAATAGAGAAATACAACGTTCCACTGAATAGACTGAAGATGATGTTTGAGA
AAGGTGAACACAACCAAACCAAGAGTCTCTGGACCCAAAACCGAAATGCGGGTGGAAGGAGGCTCTCTGA
AAACAACTGTTCCCTGGATGACTGGGAAATAGGTGCGGGTCATTTGTCTTCCTCTGCATTCAACTCGGAG
AAAAACGAGAGTAAGAGGAATCTGGAGCTGCCACGCCTCTCAGAAACCTCCATAAAGGACCGCATGGCCA
AGTACCAGGCTGCAGTGTCCAAGCAGAGCAGCCCAGCCAGCTACACAAATGAGCTGAAAACCAGTGAAAG
CAAAACTCATAAATGGGAACAGAAGGAGAATGTGCCCCCAGGTCCCGAGGCCTGCAGCGTCCATCAGGAA
GGAAGCAAGGTTTCTACAACTGAGAATAGTCTAGTGGCCCTCTCTGTCCCTGCTGAAGATGACACCTGTA
ACTCCCAGGTGAAGAGCGAGGCCCAGCAGCCTATGCACCCTAAGCCGCTGAGTCCTGACGCCAGGACCTC
CAGTCTTCCGGAAAGTTCTCCTTCCAAAACAGCGAAGAAGTTTCAGGCGCCGGCAAAGGAGAGCTGCGTG
GAGTGTCAGAAGACGGTGTACCCCATGGAACGGCTCCTGGCCAACCAGCAGGTGTTTCACATCAGCTGTT
TCCGATGCTCCTACTGCAACAACAAGCTCAGTCTAGGAACATATGCATCCTTACATGGACGAATCTACTG
TAAGCCTCACTTCAATCAACTCTTCAAGTCCAAAGGCAACTATGACGAGGGCTTTGGGCACAAGCAGCAT
AAGGATCTGTGGGCAAGCAAGAGCGACAATGAGGAGACTTTGGGGAGAC
